>Addgene plasmid #229305 | pXTK068 [Con-Pro_aacC1-Broad_PartType8] | addgene full sequence | sequence record 464695 | Addgene NGS Result
TTGAGATCCTTTTTTTCTGCGCGTAATCTGCTGCTTGCAAACAAAAAAACCACCGCTACCAGCGGTGGTT
TGTTTGCCGGATCAAGAGCTACCAACTCTTTTTCCGAAGGTAACTGGCTTCAGCAGAGCGCAGATACCAA
ATACTGTTCTTCTAGTGTAGCCGTAGTTAGGCCACCACTTCAAGAACTCTGTAGCACCGCCTACATACCT
CGCTCTGCTAATCCTGTTACCAGTGGCTGCTGCCAGTGGCGATAAGTCGTGTCTTACCGGGTTGGACTCA
AGACGATAGTTACCGGATAAGGCGCAGCGGTCGGGCTGAACGGGGGGTTCGTGCACACAGCCCAGCTTGG
AGCGAACGACCTACACCGAACTGAGATACCTACAGCGTGAGCTATGAGAAAGCGCCACGCTTCCCGAAGG
GAGAAAGGCGGACAGGTATCCGGTAAGCGGCAGGGTCGGAACAGGAGAGCGCACGAGGGAGCTTCCAGGG
GGAAACGCCTGGTATCTTTATAGTCCTGTCGGGTTTCGCCACCTCTGACTTGAGCGTCGATTTTTGTGAT
GCTCGTCAGGGGGGCGGAGCCTATGGAAAAACGCCAGCAACGCGAGTCGGTCTCTGCTGGCGGTAGGGGT
GCCGCACGGTTGCGGCACCATGCGCAATCAGCTGCAACTTTTCGGCAGCGCGACAACAATTATGCGTTGC
GTAAAAGTGGCAGTCAATTACAGATTTTCTTTAACCTACGCAATGAGCTATTGCGGGGGGTGCCGCAATG
AGCTGTTGCGTACCCCCCTTTTTTAAGTTGTTGATTTTTAAGTCTTTCGCATTTCGCCCTATATCTAGTT
CTTTGGTGCCCAAAGAAGGGCACCCCTGCGGGGTTCCCCCACGCCTTCGGCGCGGCTCCCCCTCCGGCAA
AAAGTGGCCCCTCCGGGGCTTGTTGATCGACTGCGCGGCCTTCGGCCTTGCCCAAGGTGGCGCTGCCCCC
TTGGAACCCCCGCACTCGCCGCCGTGAGGCTCGGGGGGCAGGCGGGCGGGCTTCGCCCTTCGACTGCCCC
CACTCGCATAGGCTTGGGTCGTTCCAGGCGCGTCAAGGCCAAGCCGCTGCGCGGTCGCTGCGCGAGCCTT
GACCCGCCTTCCACTTGGTGTCCAACCGGCAAGCGAAGCGCGCAGGCCGCAGGCCGGAGGCTTTTCCCCA
GAGAAAATTAAAAAAATTGATGGGGCAAGGCCGCAGGCCGCGCAGTTGGAGCCGGTGGGTATGAATTCGA
ATTCCTGCCGACATGGAAGCCATCACAAACGGCATGATGAACCTGAATCGCCAGCGGCATCAGCACCTTG
TCGCCTTGCGTATAATATTTGCCCATGGACGCACACCGTGGAAACGGATGAAGGCACGAACCCAGTTGAC
ATAAGCCTGTTCGGTTCGTAAACTGTAATGCAAGTAGCGTATGCGCTCACGCAACTGGTCCAGAACCTTG
ACCGAACGCAGCGGTGGTAACGGCGCAGTGGCGGTTTTCATGGCTTGTTATGACTGTTTTTTTGTACAGT
CTATGCCTCGGGCATCCAAGCAGCAAGCGCGTTACGCCGTGGGTCGATGTTTGATGTTATGGAGCAGCAA
CGAATGTGAGACCAGAGTAGCCCGCCTAATGAGCGGGCTTTTTTTTAATTCCCCTATTTGTTTATTTTTC
TAAATACATTCAAATATGTATCCGCTCATGAGACAATAACCCTGATAAATGCTTCAATAATATTGAAAAA
GGAAGAGTATGAGCATTCAGCATTTTCGTGTGGCGCTGATTCCGTTTTTTGCGGCGTTTTGCCTGCCGGT
GTTTGCGCATCCGGAAACCCTGGTGAAAGTGAAAGATGCGGAAGATCAACTGGGTGCGCGCGTGGGCTAT
ATTGAACTGGATCTGAACAGCGGCAAAATTCTGGAATCTTTTCGTCCGGAAGAACGTTTTCCGATGATGA
GCACCTTTAAAGTGCTGCTGTGCGGTGCGGTTCTGAGCCGTGTGGATGCGGGCCAGGAACAACTGGGCCG
TCGTATTCATTATAGCCAGAACGATCTGGTGGAATATAGCCCGGTGACCGAAAAACATCTGACCGATGGC
ATGACCGTGCGTGAACTGTGCAGCGCGGCGATTACCATGAGCGATAACACCGCGGCGAACCTGCTGCTGA
CGACCATTGGCGGTCCGAAAGAACTGACCGCGTTTCTGCATAACATGGGCGATCATGTGACCCGTCTGGA
TCGTTGGGAACCGGAACTGAACGAAGCGATTCCGAACGATGAACGTGATACCACCATGCCGGCAGCAATG
GCGACCACCCTGCGTAAACTGCTGACGGGTGAGCTGCTGACCCTGGCAAGCCGCCAGCAACTGATTGATT
GGATGGAAGCGGATAAAGTGGCGGGTCCGCTGCTGCGTAGCGCGCTGCCGGCTGGCTGGTTTATTGCGGA
TAAAAGCGGTGCGGGCGAACGTGGCAGCCGTGGCATTATTGCGGCGCTGGGCCCGGATGGTAAACCGAGC
CGTATTGTGGTGATTTATACCACCGGCAGCCAGGCGACGATGGATGAACGTAACCGTCAGATTGCGGAAA
TTGGCGCGAGCCTGATTAAACATTGGTAAACCGATACAATTAAAGGCTCCTTTTGGAGCCTTTTTTTTTG
GACGACCCTTGTCAGATCAAAGGATCTTC
Features (pLannotate 1.2.2; 7 found; start..end, strand, type, name):
      1..589     +  rep_origin     ori: high-copy-number ColE1/pMB1/pBR322/pUC origin of replication
    627..1253    -  rep_origin     pBBR1 oriV (fragment): replication origin of the broad-host-range plasmid pBBR1 from Bordetella bronchiseptica; requires the pBBR1 Rep protein for replication
   1265..1358    -  CDS            CmR (fragment): chloramphenicol acetyltransferase; cat; confers resistance to chloramphenicol
   1396..1424    +  promoter       Pc promoter: intI1 (promoter lies within the coding sequence); class 1 integron promoter
   1667..1758    +  promoter       AmpR promoter: bla
   1759..2616    +  CDS            bla: BLAT_ECOLX - Experimental evidence at protein level: Swiss-Prot protein existence level 1. TEM-type are the most prevalent beta-lactamases in enterobacteria; they hydrolyze the beta-lactam bond in susceptible beta-lactam antibiotics, thus conferring resistance to penicillins and cephalosporins. TEM-3 and TEM-4 are capable of hydrolyzing cefotaxime and ceftazidime. TEM-5 is capable of hydrolyzing ceftazidime. TEM-6 is capable of hydrolyzing ceftazidime and aztreonam. TEM-8/CAZ-2, TEM- 16/CAZ-7 and TEM-24/CAZ-6 are markedly active against ceftazidime. IRT- 4 shows resistance to beta-lactamase in
   2623..2662    +  terminator     fd terminator: central terminator from bacteriophage fd (Otsuka and Kunisawa, 1982)
