[The description below was written by a language model from this plasmid's Addgene catalogue record and pLannotate feature annotations shown in this document.]
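Description:
pXTK068 [Con-Pro_aacC1-Broad_PartType8] is a small (about 2.7 kb) Golden Gate part plasmid from the XanthoMoClo modular cloning toolkit, which was developed for genetic engineering of the genera Xanthobacter and Roseixanthobacter. It is built on the pXTK backbone and is maintained in E. coli under ampicillin selection. The feature table shows a TEM-type bla beta-lactamase gene driven by its own AmpR promoter and followed by a bacteriophage fd terminator. Replication in E. coli relies on a ColE1/pMB1-family origin. The annotation describes this origin as high copy, whereas the catalogue entry lists the plasmid as low copy; the record does not resolve this difference.

The stored part is a synthetic "Type 8" module described as a broad constitutive promoter from aacC1, the gentamicin acetyltransferase gene. In the annotated sequence, the region outside the E. coli maintenance elements contains a class 1 integron Pc promoter, which is the kind of promoter that naturally drives integron-borne resistance cassettes such as aacC1. Next to it lie a short fragment of a chloramphenicol acetyltransferase coding sequence and a partial pBBR1 oriV. Both are annotated only as fragments, and no pBBR1 Rep gene is present, so they probably represent sequence carried along with the promoter region rather than a working marker or broad-host-range replicon. The record does not spell out their role. It also does not give the Type IIS enzyme sites or the overhangs that define the part position.

The plasmid serves as a source of this promoter element, which is excised and combined with other toolkit parts in hierarchical Golden Gate assemblies to build expression constructs for Xanthobacter and related bacteria.
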