Addgene plasmid #229305: pXTK068 [Con-Pro_aacC1-Broad_PartType8]
Purpose: XanthoMoClo Golden Gate Part Plasmid for cloning, contains Constitutive-Promoter_aacC1-Broad_PartType8
Depositing lab: Michael Springer. Depositing organization: Harvard Medical School. Publication: XanthoMoClo horizontal line A Robust Modular Cloning Genetic Toolkit for the Genera Xanthobacter and Roseixanthobacter. Soltysiak MPM, Ory ALH, Lee AD, Christophersen CE, Jalihal AP, Springer M. ACS Synth Biol. 2025 Apr 18;14(4):1173-1190. doi: 10.1021/acssynbio.4c00806. Epub 2025 Mar 13. PubMed 40080684.
Backbone
  Vector backbone: pXTK
  Vector type: Bacterial Expression
Growth in bacteria
  Bacterial resistance: Ampicillin, 100 μg/mL
  Growth temperature: 37°C
  Growth strain: DH5alpha
  Copy number: Low Copy
Gene/Insert
  Gene/Insert name: aacC1 Promoter (Broad) (alt name: Constitutive-Promoter_aacC1-Broad_PartType8)
  Species: Synthetic
  Cloning method: Restriction Enzyme; 5′ cloning site unknown (unknown if destroyed)
Terms and licenses: Academic/Nonprofit Terms; Industry Terms: Not Available to Industry
How to cite: pXTK068 [Con-Pro_aacC1-Broad_PartType8] was a gift from Michael Springer (Addgene plasmid # 229305 ; http://n2t.net/addgene:229305 ; RRID:Addgene_229305)
